>Addgene plasmid #131488 | pORANGE GFP-Syt7 KI | depositor full sequence | sequence record 252024 | pORANGE GFP-Syt7 KI sequence 9257 bps
ACGGTTCCTGGCCTTTTGCTGGCCTTTTGCTCACATGTGAGGGCCTATTTCCCATGATTCCTTCATATTT
GCATATACGATACAAGGCTGTTAGAGAGATAATTGGAATTAATTTGACTGTAAACACAAAGATATTAGTA
CAAAATACGTGACGTAGAAAGTAATAATTTCTTGGGTAGTTTGCAGTTTTAAAATTATGTTTTAAAATGG
ACTATCATATGCTTACCGTAACTTGAAAGTATTTCGATTTCTTGGCTTTATATATCTTGTGGAAAGGACG
AAACACCGACCATGTACCGGGACCCGGGTTTTAGAGCTAGAAATAGCAAGTTAAAATAAGGCTAGTCCGT
TATCAACTTGAAAAAGTGGCACCGAGTCGGTGCTTTTTTGTTTTAGAGCTAGAAATAGCAAGTTAAAATA
AGGCTAGTCCGTTTTTAGCGCGTGCGCCAATTCTGCAGACAAATGGCTCTAGAAGCTTCCCCCGGGTCCC
GGTACATGGTCGCTAGCGGAGTGAGCAAGGGCGAGGAGCTGTTCACCGGGGTGGTGCCCATCCTGGTCGA
GCTGGACGGCGACGTAAACGGCCACAAGTTCAGCGTGTCCGGCGAGGGCGAGGGCGATGCCACCTACGGC
AAGCTGACCCTGAAGTTCATCTGCACCACCGGCAAGCTGCCCGTGCCCTGGCCCACCCTCGTGACCACCC
TGACCTACGGCGTGCAGTGCTTCAGCCGCTACCCCGACCACATGAAGCAGCACGACTTCTTCAAGTCCGC
CATGCCCGAAGGCTACGTCCAGGAGCGCACCATCTTCTTCAAGGACGACGGCAACTACAAGACCCGCGCC
GAGGTGAAGTTCGAGGGCGACACCCTGGTGAACCGCATCGAGCTGAAGGGCATCGACTTCAAGGAGGACG
GCAACATCCTGGGGCACAAGCTGGAGTACAACTACAACAGCCACAACGTCTATATCATGGCCGACAAGCA
GAAGAACGGCATCAAGGTGAACTTCAAGATCCGCCACAACATCGAGGACGGCAGCGTGCAGCTCGCCGAC
CACTACCAGCAGAACACCCCCATCGGCGACGGCCCCGTGCTGCTGCCCGACAACCACTACCTGAGCACCC
AGTCCGCCCTGAGCAAAGACCCCAACGAGAAGCGCGATCACATGGTCCTGCTGGAGTTCGTGACCGCCGC
CGGGATCACTCTCGGCATGGACGAGCTGTACAAGAGCGCTTCCGCCGGGTCCCGGTACATGGTCCTCGAG
GATCCTAGGACGCGTCCTAGGACGCGTCCAGAGGTACCCGTTACATAACTTACGGTAAATGGCCCGCCTG
GCTGACCGCCCAACGACCCCCGCCCATTGACGTCAATAGTAACGCCAATAGGGACTTTCCATTGACGTCA
ATGGGTGGAGTATTTACGGTAAACTGCCCACTTGGCAGTACATCAAGTGTATCATATGCCAAGTACGCCC
CCTATTGACGTCAATGACGGTAAATGGCCCGCCTGGCATTGTGCCCAGTACATGACCTTATGGGACTTTC
CTACTTGGCAGTACATCTACGTATTAGTCATCGCTATTACCATGGTCGAGGTGAGCCCCACGTTCTGCTT
CACTCTCCCCATCTCCCCCCCCTCCCCACCCCCAATTTTGTATTTATTTATTTTTTAATTATTTTGTGCA
GCGATGGGGGCGGGGGGGGGGGGGGGGCGCGCGCCAGGCGGGGCGGGGCGGGGCGAGGGGCGGGGCGGGG
CGAGGCGGAGAGGTGCGGCGGCAGCCAATCAGAGCGGCGCGCTCCGAAAGTTTCCTTTTATGGCGAGGCG
GCGGCGGCGGCGGCCCTATAAAAAGCGAAGCGCGCGGCGGGCGGGAGTCGCTGCGCGCTGCCTTCGCCCC
GTGCCCCGCTCCGCCGCCGCCTCGCGCCGCCCGCCCCGGCTCTGACTGACCGCGTTACTCCCACAGGTGA
GCGGGCGGGACGGCCCTTCTCCTCCGGGCTGTAATTAGCTGAGCAAGAGGTAAGGGTTTAAGGGATGGTT
GGTTGGTGGGGTATTAATGTTTAATTACCTGGAGCACCTGCCTGAAATCACTTTTTTTCAGGTTGGACCG
GTGCCACCATGTACCCATACGATGTTCCAGATTACGCTTCGCCGAAGAAAAAGCGCAAGGTCGAAGCGTC
CGACAAGAAGTACAGCATCGGCCTGGACATCGGCACCAACTCTGTGGGCTGGGCCGTGATCACCGACGAG
TACAAGGTGCCCAGCAAGAAATTCAAGGTGCTGGGCAACACCGACCGGCACAGCATCAAGAAGAACCTGA
TCGGAGCCCTGCTGTTCGACAGCGGCGAAACAGCCGAGGCCACCCGGCTGAAGAGAACCGCCAGAAGAAG
ATACACCAGACGGAAGAACCGGATCTGCTATCTGCAAGAGATCTTCAGCAACGAGATGGCCAAGGTGGAC
GACAGCTTCTTCCACAGACTGGAAGAGTCCTTCCTGGTGGAAGAGGATAAGAAGCACGAGCGGCACCCCA
TCTTCGGCAACATCGTGGACGAGGTGGCCTACCACGAGAAGTACCCCACCATCTACCACCTGAGAAAGAA
ACTGGTGGACAGCACCGACAAGGCCGACCTGCGGCTGATCTATCTGGCCCTGGCCCACATGATCAAGTTC
CGGGGCCACTTCCTGATCGAGGGCGACCTGAACCCCGACAACAGCGACGTGGACAAGCTGTTCATCCAGC
TGGTGCAGACCTACAACCAGCTGTTCGAGGAAAACCCCATCAACGCCAGCGGCGTGGACGCCAAGGCCAT
CCTGTCTGCCAGACTGAGCAAGAGCAGACGGCTGGAAAATCTGATCGCCCAGCTGCCCGGCGAGAAGAAG
AATGGCCTGTTCGGCAACCTGATTGCCCTGAGCCTGGGCCTGACCCCCAACTTCAAGAGCAACTTCGACC
TGGCCGAGGATGCCAAACTGCAGCTGAGCAAGGACACCTACGACGACGACCTGGACAACCTGCTGGCCCA
GATCGGCGACCAGTACGCCGACCTGTTTCTGGCCGCCAAGAACCTGTCCGACGCCATCCTGCTGAGCGAC
ATCCTGAGAGTGAACACCGAGATCACCAAGGCCCCCCTGAGCGCCTCTATGATCAAGAGATACGACGAGC
ACCACCAGGACCTGACCCTGCTGAAAGCTCTCGTGCGGCAGCAGCTGCCTGAGAAGTACAAAGAGATTTT
CTTCGACCAGAGCAAGAACGGCTACGCCGGCTACATTGACGGCGGAGCCAGCCAGGAAGAGTTCTACAAG
TTCATCAAGCCCATCCTGGAAAAGATGGACGGCACCGAGGAACTGCTCGTGAAGCTGAACAGAGAGGACC
TGCTGCGGAAGCAGCGGACCTTCGACAACGGCAGCATCCCCCACCAGATCCACCTGGGAGAGCTGCACGC
CATTCTGCGGCGGCAGGAAGATTTTTACCCATTCCTGAAGGACAACCGGGAAAAGATCGAGAAGATCCTG
ACCTTCCGCATCCCCTACTACGTGGGCCCTCTGGCCAGGGGAAACAGCAGATTCGCCTGGATGACCAGAA
AGAGCGAGGAAACCATCACCCCCTGGAACTTCGAGGAAGTGGTGGACAAGGGCGCTTCCGCCCAGAGCTT
CATCGAGCGGATGACCAACTTCGATAAGAACCTGCCCAACGAGAAGGTGCTGCCCAAGCACAGCCTGCTG
TACGAGTACTTCACCGTGTATAACGAGCTGACCAAAGTGAAATACGTGACCGAGGGAATGAGAAAGCCCG
CCTTCCTGAGCGGCGAGCAGAAAAAGGCCATCGTGGACCTGCTGTTCAAGACCAACCGGAAAGTGACCGT
GAAGCAGCTGAAAGAGGACTACTTCAAGAAAATCGAGTGCTTCGACTCCGTGGAAATCTCCGGCGTGGAA
GATCGGTTCAACGCCTCCCTGGGCACATACCACGATCTGCTGAAAATTATCAAGGACAAGGACTTCCTGG
ACAATGAGGAAAACGAGGACATTCTGGAAGATATCGTGCTGACCCTGACACTGTTTGAGGACAGAGAGAT
GATCGAGGAACGGCTGAAAACCTATGCCCACCTGTTCGACGACAAAGTGATGAAGCAGCTGAAGCGGCGG
AGATACACCGGCTGGGGCAGGCTGAGCCGGAAGCTGATCAACGGCATCCGGGACAAGCAGTCCGGCAAGA
CAATCCTGGATTTCCTGAAGTCCGACGGCTTCGCCAACAGAAACTTCATGCAGCTGATCCACGACGACAG
CCTGACCTTTAAAGAGGACATCCAGAAAGCCCAGGTGTCCGGCCAGGGCGATAGCCTGCACGAGCACATT
GCCAATCTGGCCGGCAGCCCCGCCATTAAGAAGGGCATCCTGCAGACAGTGAAGGTGGTGGACGAGCTCG
TGAAAGTGATGGGCCGGCACAAGCCCGAGAACATCGTGATCGAAATGGCCAGAGAGAACCAGACCACCCA
GAAGGGACAGAAGAACAGCCGCGAGAGAATGAAGCGGATCGAAGAGGGCATCAAAGAGCTGGGCAGCCAG
ATCCTGAAAGAACACCCCGTGGAAAACACCCAGCTGCAGAACGAGAAGCTGTACCTGTACTACCTGCAGA
ATGGGCGGGATATGTACGTGGACCAGGAACTGGACATCAACCGGCTGTCCGACTACGATGTGGACCATAT
CGTGCCTCAGAGCTTTCTGAAGGACGACTCCATCGACAACAAGGTGCTGACCAGAAGCGACAAGAACCGG
GGCAAGAGCGACAACGTGCCCTCCGAAGAGGTCGTGAAGAAGATGAAGAACTACTGGCGGCAGCTGCTGA
ACGCCAAGCTGATTACCCAGAGAAAGTTCGACAATCTGACCAAGGCCGAGAGAGGCGGCCTGAGCGAACT
GGATAAGGCCGGCTTCATCAAGAGACAGCTGGTGGAAACCCGGCAGATCACAAAGCACGTGGCACAGATC
CTGGACTCCCGGATGAACACTAAGTACGACGAGAATGACAAGCTGATCCGGGAAGTGAAAGTGATCACCC
TGAAGTCCAAGCTGGTGTCCGATTTCCGGAAGGATTTCCAGTTTTACAAAGTGCGCGAGATCAACAACTA
CCACCACGCCCACGACGCCTACCTGAACGCCGTCGTGGGAACCGCCCTGATCAAAAAGTACCCTAAGCTG
GAAAGCGAGTTCGTGTACGGCGACTACAAGGTGTACGACGTGCGGAAGATGATCGCCAAGAGCGAGCAGG
AAATCGGCAAGGCTACCGCCAAGTACTTCTTCTACAGCAACATCATGAACTTTTTCAAGACCGAGATTAC
CCTGGCCAACGGCGAGATCCGGAAGCGGCCTCTGATCGAGACAAACGGCGAAACCGGGGAGATCGTGTGG
GATAAGGGCCGGGATTTTGCCACCGTGCGGAAAGTGCTGAGCATGCCCCAAGTGAATATCGTGAAAAAGA
CCGAGGTGCAGACAGGCGGCTTCAGCAAAGAGTCTATCCTGCCCAAGAGGAACAGCGATAAGCTGATCGC
CAGAAAGAAGGACTGGGACCCTAAGAAGTACGGCGGCTTCGACAGCCCCACCGTGGCCTATTCTGTGCTG
GTGGTGGCCAAAGTGGAAAAGGGCAAGTCCAAGAAACTGAAGAGTGTGAAAGAGCTGCTGGGGATCACCA
TCATGGAAAGAAGCAGCTTCGAGAAGAATCCCATCGACTTTCTGGAAGCCAAGGGCTACAAAGAAGTGAA
AAAGGACCTGATCATCAAGCTGCCTAAGTACTCCCTGTTCGAGCTGGAAAACGGCCGGAAGAGAATGCTG
GCCTCTGCCGGCGAACTGCAGAAGGGAAACGAACTGGCCCTGCCCTCCAAATATGTGAACTTCCTGTACC
TGGCCAGCCACTATGAGAAGCTGAAGGGCTCCCCCGAGGATAATGAGCAGAAACAGCTGTTTGTGGAACA
GCACAAGCACTACCTGGACGAGATCATCGAGCAGATCAGCGAGTTCTCCAAGAGAGTGATCCTGGCCGAC
GCTAATCTGGACAAAGTGCTGTCCGCCTACAACAAGCACCGGGATAAGCCCATCAGAGAGCAGGCCGAGA
ATATCATCCACCTGTTTACCCTGACCAATCTGGGAGCCCCTGCCGCCTTCAAGTACTTTGACACCACCAT
CGACCGGAAGAGGTACACCAGCACCAAAGAGGTGCTGGACGCCACCCTGATCCACCAGAGCATCACCGGC
CTGTACGAGACACGGATCGACCTGTCTCAGCTGGGAGGCGACAGCCCCAAGAAGAAGAGAAAGGTGGAGG
CCAGCTAAGAATTCTAACTAGAGCTCGCTGATCAGCCTCGACTGTGCCTTCTAGTTGCCAGCCATCTGTT
GTTTGCCCCTCCCCCGTGCCTTCCTTGACCCTGGAAGGTGCCACTCCCACTGTCCTTTCCTAATAAAATG
AGGAAATTGCATCGCATTGTCTGAGTAGGTGTCATTCTATTCTGGGGGGTGGGGTGGGGCAGGACAGCAA
GGGGGAGGATTGGGAAGAGAATAGCAGGCATGCTGGGGAGCGGCCGCAGGAACCCCTAGTGATGGAGTTG
GCCACTCCCTCTCTGCGCGCTCGCTCGCTCACTGAGGCCGGGCGACCAAAGGTCGCCCGACGCCCGGGCT
TTGCCCGGGCGGCCTCAGTGAGCGAGCGAGCGCGCAGCTGCCTGCAGGGGCGCCTGATGCGGTATTTTCT
CCTTACGCATCTGTGCGGTATTTCACACCGCATA
[95 nt withheld, positions 6755-6849]
T
[46 nt withheld, positions 6851-6896]
C
[141 nt withheld, positions 6898-7038]
CCTTTGACGTTGGAGTCCACGTTCTTT
[37 nt withheld, positions 7066-7102]
ACTCTATCTCGGGCTATTCTTTTGATTTATAAGGGATTTTGCCGATTTCGGTCTATTGGTTAAAAAATGA
GCTGATTTAACAAAAATTTAACGCGAATTTTAACAAAATATTAACGTTTACAATTTTATGGTGCACTCTC
AGTACAATCTGCTCTGATGCCGCATAGTTAAGCCAGCCCCGACACCCGCCAACACCCGCTGACGCGCCCT
GACGGGCTTGTCTGCTCCCGGCATCCGCTTACAGACAAGCTGTGACCGTCTCCGGGAGCTGCATGTGTCA
GAGGTTTTCACCGTCATCACCGAAACGCGCGAGACGAAAGGGCCTCGTGATACGCCTATTTTTATAGGTT
AATGTCATGATAATAATGGTTTCTTAGACGTCAGGTGGCACTTTTCGGGGAAATGTGCGCGGAACCCCTA
TTTGTTTATTTTTCTAAATACATTCAAATATGTATCCGCTCATGAGACAATAACCCTGATAAATGCTTCA
ATAATATTGAAAAAGGAAGAGTATGAGTATTCAACATTTCCGTGTCGCCCTTATTCCCTTTTTTGCGGCA
TTTTGCCTTCCTGTTTTTGCTCACCCAGAAACGCTGGTGAAAGTAAAAGATGCTGAAGATCAGTTGGGTG
CACGAGTGGGTTACATCGAACTGGATCTCAACAGCGGTAAGATCCTTGAGAGTTTTCGCCCCGAAGAACG
TTTTCCAATGATGAGCACTTTTAAAGTTCTGCTATGTGGCGCGGTATTATCCCGTATTGACGCCGGGCAA
GAGCAACTCGGTCGCCGCATACACTATTCTCAGAATGACTTGGTTGAGTACTCACCAGTCACAGAAAAGC
ATCTTACGGATGGCATGACAGTAAGAGAATTATGCAGTGCTGCCATAACCATGAGTGATAACACTGCGGC
CAACTTACTTCTGACAACGATCGGAGGACCGAAGGAGCTAACCGCTTTTTTGCACAACATGGGGGATCAT
GTAACTCGCCTTGATCGTTGGGAACCGGAGCTGAATGAAGCCATACCAAACGACGAGCGTGACACCACGA
TGCCTGTAGCAATGGCAACAACGTTGCGCAAACTATTAACTGGCGAACTACTTACTCTAGCTTCCCGGCA
ACAATTAATAGACTGGATGGAGGCGGATAAAGTTGCAGGACCACTTCTGCGCTCGGCCCTTCCGGCTGGC
TGGTTTATTGCTGATAAATCTGGAGCCGGTGAGCGTGGAAGCCGCGGTATCATTGCAGCACTGGGGCCAG
ATGGTAAGCCCTCCCGTATCGTAGTTATCTACACGACGGGGAGTCAGGCAACTATGGATGAACGAAATAG
ACAGATCGCTGAGATAGGTGCCTCACTGATTAAGCATTGGTAACTGTCAGACCAAGTTTACTCATATATA
CTTTAGATTGATTTAAAACTTCATTTTTAATTTAAAAGGATCTAGGTGAAGATCCTTTTTGATAATCTCA
TGACCAAAATCCCTTAACGTGAGTTTTCGTTCCACTGAGCGTCAGACCCCGTAGAAAAGATCAAAGGATC
TTCTTGAGATCCTTTTTTTCTGCGCGTAATCTGCTGCTTGCAAACAAAAAAACCACCGCTACCAGCGGTG
GTTTGTTTGCCGGATCAAGAGCTACCAACTCTTTTTCCGAAGGTAACTGGCTTCAGCAGAGCGCAGATAC
CAAATACTGTTCTTCTAGTGTAGCCGTAGTTAGGCCACCACTTCAAGAACTCTGTAGCACCGCCTACATA
CCTCGCTCTGCTAATCCTGTTACCAGTGGCTGCTGCCAGTGGCGATAAGTCGTGTCTTACCGGGTTGGAC
TCAAGACGATAGTTACCGGATAAGGCGCAGCGGTCGGGCTGAACGGGGGGTTCGTGCACACAGCCCAGCT
TGGAGCGAACGACCTACACCGAACTGAGATACCTACAGCGTGAGCTATGAGAAAGCGCCACGCTTCCCGA
AGGGAGAAAGGCGGACAGGTATCCGGTAAGCGGCAGGGTCGGAACAGGAGAGCGCACGAGGGAGCTTCCA
GGGGGAAACGCCTGGTATCTTTATAGTCCTGTCGGGTTTCGCCACCTCTGACTTGAGCGTCGATTTTTGT
GATGCTCGTCAGGGGGGCGGAGCCTATGGAAAAACGCCAGCAACGCGGCCTTTTT
Features (pLannotate 1.2.2; 19 found; start..end, strand, type, name):
     39..279     +  promoter       U6 promoter: RNA polymerase III promoter for human U6 snRNA
    308..383     +  misc_RNA       gRNA scaffold: guide RNA scaffold for the Streptococcus pyogenes CRISPR/Cas9 system
    390..433     +  misc_RNA       gRNA scaffold (fragment): guide RNA scaffold for the Streptococcus pyogenes CRISPR/Cas9 system
    511..1224    +  CDS            EGFP: EGFP is a basic (constitutively fluorescent) green fluorescent protein published in 1996, derived from Aequorea victoria. It is reported to be a rapidly-maturing weak dimer with moderate acid sensitivity.
   1299..1584    +  enhancer       CMV enhancer: human cytomegalovirus immediate early enhancer; contains an 18-bp deletion relative to the standard CMV enhancer
   1586..1863    +  promoter       chicken β-actin promoter: No description available
   1864..2091    +  intron         hybrid intron: hybrid between chicken β-actin (CBA) and minute virus of mice (MMV) introns (Gray et al., 2011)
   2112..2139    +  CDS            3xHA (fragment): three tandem HA epitope tags
   2172..3887    +  CDS            Cas9(N): N-terminal portion of Streptococcus pyogenes Cas9 (Zetsche et al., 2015)
   3774..6272    +  CDS            Cas9(C): C-terminal portion of Streptococcus pyogenes Cas9 (Zetsche et al., 2015)
   6342..6453    +  polyA_signal   bGH poly(A) signal: bovine growth hormone polyadenylation signal
   6558..6698    +  repeat_region  AAV2 ITR: inverted terminal repeat of adeno-associated virus serotype 2 inverted
   6703..6754    -  misc_feature   bom (fragment): basis of mobility region from pBR322
   6773..7228    +  rep_origin     f1 ori (sequence partly withheld): f1 bacteriophage origin of replication; arrow indicates direction of (+) strand synthesis
   7229..7278    -  misc_feature   bom (fragment): basis of mobility region from pBR322
   7380..7415    -  CDS            rop (fragment): Rop protein, which maintains plasmids at low copy number; rop
   7510..7614    +  promoter       AmpR promoter: bla
   7615..8475    +  CDS            AmpR: β-lactamase; bla; confers resistance to ampicillin, carbenicillin, and related antibiotics
   8646..9234    +  rep_origin     ori: high-copy-number ColE1/pMB1/pBR322/pUC origin of replication
