>Addgene plasmid #131488 | pORANGE GFP-Syt7 KI | addgene full sequence | sequence record 257610 | Addgene NGS Result
ACGGTTCCTGGCCTTTTGCTGGCCTTTTGCTCACATGTGAGGGCCTATTTCCCATGATTCCTTCATATTT
GCATATACGATACAAGGCTGTTAGAGAGATAATTGGAATTAATTTGACTGTAAACACAAAGATATTAGTA
CAAAATACGTGACGTAGAAAGTAATAATTTCTTGGGTAGTTTGCAGTTTTAAAATTATGTTTTAAAATGG
ACTATCATATGCTTACCGTAACTTGAAAGTATTTCGATTTCTTGGCTTTATATATCTTGTGGAAAGGACG
AAACACCGACCATGTACCGGGACCCGGGTTTTAGAGCTAGAAATAGCAAGTTAAAATAAGGCTAGTCCGT
TATCAACTTGAAAAAGTGGCACCGAGTCGGTGCTTTTTTGTTTTAGAGCTAGAAATAGCAAGTTAAAATA
AGGCTAGTCCGTTTTTAGCGCGTGCGCCAATTCTGCAGACAAATGGCTCTAGAAGCTTCCCCCGGGTCCC
GGTACATGGTCGCTAGCGGAGTGAGCAAGGGCGAGGAGCTGTTCACCGGGGTGGTGCCCATCCTGGTCGA
GCTGGACGGCGACGTAAACGGCCACAAGTTCAGCGTGTCCGGCGAGGGCGAGGGCGATGCCACCTACGGC
AAGCTGACCCTGAAGTTCATCTGCACCACCGGCAAGCTGCCCGTGCCCTGGCCCACCCTCGTGACCACCC
TGACCTACGGCGTGCAGTGCTTCAGCCGCTACCCCGACCACATGAAGCAGCACGACTTCTTCAAGTCCGC
CATGCCCGAAGGCTACGTCCAGGAGCGCACCATCTTCTTCAAGGACGACGGCAACTACAAGACCCGCGCC
GAGGTGAAGTTCGAGGGCGACACCCTGGTGAACCGCATCGAGCTGAAGGGCATCGACTTCAAGGAGGACG
GCAACATCCTGGGGCACAAGCTGGAGTACAACTACAACAGCCACAACGTCTATATCATGGCCGACAAGCA
GAAGAACGGCATCAAGGTGAACTTCAAGATCCGCCACAACATCGAGGACGGCAGCGTGCAGCTCGCCGAC
CACTACCAGCAGAACACCCCCATCGGCGACGGCCCCGTGCTGCTGCCCGACAACCACTACCTGAGCACCC
AGTCCGCCCTGAGCAAAGACCCCAACGAGAAGCGCGATCACATGGTCCTGCTGGAGTTCGTGACCGCCGC
CGGGATCACTCTCGGCATGGACGAGCTGTACAAGAGCGCTTCCGCCGGGTCCCGGTACATGGTCCTCGAG
GATCCTAGGACGCGTCCTAGGACGCGTCCAGAGGTACCCGTTACATAACTTACGGTAAATGGCCCGCCTG
GCTGACCGCCCAACGACCCCCGCCCATTGACGTCAATAGTAACGCCAATAGGGACTTTCCATTGACGTCA
ATGGGTGGAGTATTTACGGTAAACTGCCCACTTGGCAGTACATCAAGTGTATCATATGCCAAGTACGCCC
CCTATTGACGTCAATGACGGTAAATGGCCCGCCTGGCATTGTGCCCAGTACATGACCTTATGGGACTTTC
CTACTTGGCAGTACATCTACGTATTAGTCATCGCTATTACCATGGTCGAGGTGAGCCCCACGTTCTGCTT
CACTCTCCCCATCTCCCCCCCCTCCCCACCCCCAATTTTGTATTTATTTATTTTTTAATTATTTTGTGCA
GCGATGGGGGCGGGGGGGGGGGGGGGGCGCGCGCCAGGCGGGGCGGGGCGGGGCGAGGGGCGGGGCGGGG
CGAGGCGGAGAGGTGCGGCGGCAGCCAATCAGAGCGGCGCGCTCCGAAAGTTTCCTTTTATGGCGAGGCG
GCGGCGGCGGCGGCCCTATAAAAAGCGAAGCGCGCGGCGGGCGGGAGTCGCTGCGCGCTGCCTTCGCCCC
GTGCCCCGCTCCGCCGCCGCCTCGCGCCGCCCGCCCCGGCTCTGACTGACCGCGTTACTCCCACAGGTGA
GCGGGCGGGACGGCCCTTCTCCTCCGGGCTGTAATTAGCTGAGCAAGAGGTAAGGGTTTAAGGGATGGTT
GGTTGGTGGGGTATTAATGTTTAATTACCTGGAGCACCTGCCTGAAATCACTTTTTTTCAGGTTGGACCG
GTGCCACCATGTACCCATACGATGTTCCAGATTACGCTTCGCCGAAGAAAAAGCGCAAGGTCGAAGCGTC
CGACAAGAAGTACAGCATCGGCCTGGACATCGGCACCAACTCTGTGGGCTGGGCCGTGATCACCGACGAG
TACAAGGTGCCCAGCAAGAAATTCAAGGTGCTGGGCAACACCGACCGGCACAGCATCAAGAAGAACCTGA
TCGGAGCCCTGCTGTTCGACAGCGGCGAAACAGCCGAGGCCACCCGGCTGAAGAGAACCGCCAGAAGAAG
ATACACCAGACGGAAGAACCGGATCTGCTATCTGCAAGAGATCTTCAGCAACGAGATGGCCAAGGTGGAC
GACAGCTTCTTCCACAGACTGGAAGAGTCCTTCCTGGTGGAAGAGGATAAGAAGCACGAGCGGCACCCCA
TCTTCGGCAACATCGTGGACGAGGTGGCCTACCACGAGAAGTACCCCACCATCTACCACCTGAGAAAGAA
ACTGGTGGACAGCACCGACAAGGCCGACCTGCGGCTGATCTATCTGGCCCTGGCCCACATGATCAAGTTC
CGGGGCCACTTCCTGATCGAGGGCGACCTGAACCCCGACAACAGCGACGTGGACAAGCTGTTCATCCAGC
TGGTGCAGACCTACAACCAGCTGTTCGAGGAAAACCCCATCAACGCCAGCGGCGTGGACGCCAAGGCCAT
CCTGTCTGCCAGACTGAGCAAGAGCAGACGGCTGGAAAATCTGATCGCCCAGCTGCCCGGCGAGAAGAAG
AATGGCCTGTTCGGAAACCTGATTGCCCTGAGCCTGGGCCTGACCCCCAACTTCAAGAGCAACTTCGACC
TGGCCGAGGATGCCAAACTGCAGCTGAGCAAGGACACCTACGACGACGACCTGGACAACCTGCTGGCCCA
GATCGGCGACCAGTACGCCGACCTGTTTCTGGCCGCCAAGAACCTGTCCGACGCCATCCTGCTGAGCGAC
ATCCTGAGAGTGAACACCGAGATCACCAAGGCCCCCCTGAGCGCCTCTATGATCAAGAGATACGACGAGC
ACCACCAGGACCTGACCCTGCTGAAAGCTCTCGTGCGGCAGCAGCTGCCTGAGAAGTACAAAGAGATTTT
CTTCGACCAGAGCAAGAACGGCTACGCCGGCTACATTGACGGCGGAGCCAGCCAGGAAGAGTTCTACAAG
TTCATCAAGCCCATCCTGGAAAAGATGGACGGCACCGAGGAACTGCTCGTGAAGCTGAACAGAGAGGACC
TGCTGCGGAAGCAGCGGACCTTCGACAACGGCAGCATCCCCCACCAGATCCACCTGGGAGAGCTGCACGC
CATTCTGCGGCGGCAGGAAGATTTTTACCCATTCCTGAAGGACAACCGGGAAAAGATCGAGAAGATCCTG
ACCTTCCGCATCCCCTACTACGTGGGCCCTCTGGCCAGGGGAAACAGCAGATTCGCCTGGATGACCAGAA
AGAGCGAGGAAACCATCACCCCCTGGAACTTCGAGGAAGTGGTGGACAAGGGCGCTTCCGCCCAGAGCTT
CATCGAGCGGATGACCAACTTCGATAAGAACCTGCCCAACGAGAAGGTGCTGCCCAAGCACAGCCTGCTG
TACGAGTACTTCACCGTGTATAACGAGCTGACCAAAGTGAAATACGTGACCGAGGGAATGAGAAAGCCCG
CCTTCCTGAGCGGCGAGCAGAAAAAGGCCATCGTGGACCTGCTGTTCAAGACCAACCGGAAAGTGACCGT
GAAGCAGCTGAAAGAGGACTACTTCAAGAAAATCGAGTGCTTCGACTCCGTGGAAATCTCCGGCGTGGAA
GATCGGTTCAACGCCTCCCTGGGCACATACCACGATCTGCTGAAAATTATCAAGGACAAGGACTTCCTGG
ACAATGAGGAAAACGAGGACATTCTGGAAGATATCGTGCTGACCCTGACACTGTTTGAGGACAGAGAGAT
GATCGAGGAACGGCTGAAAACCTATGCCCACCTGTTCGACGACAAAGTGATGAAGCAGCTGAAGCGGCGG
AGATACACCGGCTGGGGCAGGCTGAGCCGGAAGCTGATCAACGGCATCCGGGACAAGCAGTCCGGCAAGA
CAATCCTGGATTTCCTGAAGTCCGACGGCTTCGCCAACAGAAACTTCATGCAGCTGATCCACGACGACAG
CCTGACCTTTAAAGAGGACATCCAGAAAGCCCAGGTGTCCGGCCAGGGCGATAGCCTGCACGAGCACATT
GCCAATCTGGCCGGCAGCCCCGCCATTAAGAAGGGCATCCTGCAGACAGTGAAGGTGGTGGACGAGCTCG
TGAAAGTGATGGGCCGGCACAAGCCCGAGAACATCGTGATCGAAATGGCCAGAGAGAACCAGACCACCCA
GAAGGGACAGAAGAACAGCCGCGAGAGAATGAAGCGGATCGAAGAGGGCATCAAAGAGCTGGGCAGCCAG
ATCCTGAAAGAACACCCCGTGGAAAACACCCAGCTGCAGAACGAGAAGCTGTACCTGTACTACCTGCAGA
ATGGGCGGGATATGTACGTGGACCAGGAACTGGACATCAACCGGCTGTCCGACTACGATGTGGACCATAT
CGTGCCTCAGAGCTTTCTGAAGGACGACTCCATCGACAACAAGGTGCTGACCAGAAGCGACAAGAACCGG
GGCAAGAGCGACAACGTGCCCTCCGAAGAGGTCGTGAAGAAGATGAAGAACTACTGGCGGCAGCTGCTGA
ACGCCAAGCTGATTACCCAGAGAAAGTTCGACAATCTGACCAAGGCCGAGAGAGGCGGCCTGAGCGAACT
GGATAAGGCCGGCTTCATCAAGAGACAGCTGGTGGAAACCCGGCAGATCACAAAGCACGTGGCACAGATC
CTGGACTCCCGGATGAACACTAAGTACGACGAGAATGACAAGCTGATCCGGGAAGTGAAAGTGATCACCC
TGAAGTCCAAGCTGGTGTCCGATTTCCGGAAGGATTTCCAGTTTTACAAAGTGCGCGAGATCAACAACTA
CCACCACGCCCACGACGCCTACCTGAACGCCGTCGTGGGAACCGCCCTGATCAAAAAGTACCCTAAGCTG
GAAAGCGAGTTCGTGTACGGCGACTACAAGGTGTACGACGTGCGGAAGATGATCGCCAAGAGCGAGCAGG
AAATCGGCAAGGCTACCGCCAAGTACTTCTTCTACAGCAACATCATGAACTTTTTCAAGACCGAGATTAC
CCTGGCCAACGGCGAGATCCGGAAGCGGCCTCTGATCGAGACAAACGGCGAAACCGGGGAGATCGTGTGG
GATAAGGGCCGGGATTTTGCCACCGTGCGGAAAGTGCTGAGCATGCCCCAAGTGAATATCGTGAAAAAGA
CCGAGGTGCAGACAGGCGGCTTCAGCAAAGAGTCTATCCTGCCCAAGAGGAACAGCGATAAGCTGATCGC
CAGAAAGAAGGACTGGGACCCTAAGAAGTACGGCGGCTTCGACAGCCCCACCGTGGCCTATTCTGTGCTG
GTGGTGGCCAAAGTGGAAAAGGGCAAGTCCAAGAAACTGAAGAGTGTGAAAGAGCTGCTGGGGATCACCA
TCATGGAAAGAAGCAGCTTCGAGAAGAATCCCATCGACTTTCTGGAAGCCAAGGGCTACAAAGAAGTGAA
AAAGGACCTGATCATCAAGCTGCCTAAGTACTCCCTGTTCGAGCTGGAAAACGGCCGGAAGAGAATGCTG
GCCTCTGCCGGCGAACTGCAGAAGGGAAACGAACTGGCCCTGCCCTCCAAATATGTGAACTTCCTGTACC
TGGCCAGCCACTATGAGAAGCTGAAGGGCTCCCCCGAGGATAATGAGCAGAAACAGCTGTTTGTGGAACA
GCACAAGCACTACCTGGACGAGATCATCGAGCAGATCAGCGAGTTCTCCAAGAGAGTGATCCTGGCCGAC
GCTAATCTGGACAAAGTGCTGTCCGCCTACAACAAGCACCGGGATAAGCCCATCAGAGAGCAGGCCGAGA
ATATCATCCACCTGTTTACCCTGACCAATCTGGGAGCCCCTGCCGCCTTCAAGTACTTTGACACCACCAT
CGACCGGAAGAGGTACACCAGCACCAAAGAGGTGCTGGACGCCACCCTGATCCACCAGAGCATCACCGGC
CTGTACGAGACACGGATCGACCTGTCTCAGCTGGGAGGCGACAGCCCCAAGAAGAAGAGAAAGGTGGAGG
CCAGCTAAGAATTCTAACTAGAGCTCGCTGATCAGCCTCGACTGTGCCTTCTAGTTGCCAGCCATCTGTT
GTTTGCCCCTCCCCCGTGCCTTCCTTGACCCTGGAAGGTGCCACTCCCACTGTCCTTTCCTAATAAAATG
AGGAAATTGCATCGCATTGTCTGAGTAGGTGTCATTCTATTCTGGGGGGTGGGGTGGGGCAGGACAGCAA
GGGGGAGGATTGGGAAGAGAATAGCAGGCATGCTGGGGAGCGGCCGCAGGAACCCCTAGTGATGGAGTTG
GCCACTCCCTCTCTGCGCGCTCGCTCGCTCACTGAGGCCGGGCGACCAAAGGTCGCCCGACGCCCGGGCT
TTGCCCGGGCGGCCTCAGTGAGCGAGCGAGCGCGCAGCTGCCTGCAGGGGCGCCTGATGCGGTATTTTCT
CCTTACGCATCTGTGCGGTATTTCACACCGCATA
[95 nt withheld, positions 6755-6849]
T
[46 nt withheld, positions 6851-6896]
C
[141 nt withheld, positions 6898-7038]
CCTTTGACGTTGGAGTCCACGTTCTTT
[37 nt withheld, positions 7066-7102]
ACTCTATCTCGGGCTATTCTTTTGATTTATAAGGGATTTTGCCGATTTCGGTCTATTGGTTAAAAAATGA
GCTGATTTAACAAAAATTTAACGCGAATTTTAACAAAATATTAACGTTTACAATTTTATGGTGCACTCTC
AGTACAATCTGCTCTGATGCCGCATAGTTAAGCCAGCCCCGACACCCGCCAACACCCGCTGACGCGCCCT
GACGGGCTTGTCTGCTCCCGGCATCCGCTTACAGACAAGCTGTGACCGTCTCCGGGAGCTGCATGTGTCA
GAGGTTTTCACCGTCATCACCGAAACGCGCGAGACGAAAGGGCCTCGTGATACGCCTATTTTTATAGGTT
AATGTCATGATAATAATGGTTTCTTAGACGTCAGGTGGCACTTTTCGGGGAAATGTGCGCGGAACCCCTA
TTTGTTTATTTTTCTAAATACATTCAAATATGTATCCGCTCATGAGACAATAACCCTGATAAATGCTTCA
ATAATATTGAAAAAGGAAGAGTATGAGTATTCAACATTTCCGTGTCGCCCTTATTCCCTTTTTTGCGGCA
TTTTGCCTTCCTGTTTTTGCTCACCCAGAAACGCTGGTGAAAGTAAAAGATGCTGAAGATCAGTTGGGTG
CACGAGTGGGTTACATCGAACTGGATCTCAACAGCGGTAAGATCCTTGAGAGTTTTCGCCCCGAAGAACG
TTTTCCAATGATGAGCACTTTTAAAGTTCTGCTATGTGGCGCGGTATTATCCCGTATTGACGCCGGGCAA
GAGCAACTCGGTCGCCGCATACACTATTCTCAGAATGACTTGGTTGAGTACTCACCAGTCACAGAAAAGC
ATCTTACGGATGGCATGACAGTAAGAGAATTATGCAGTGCTGCCATAACCATGAGTGATAACACTGCGGC
CAACTTACTTCTGACAACGATCGGAGGACCGAAGGAGCTAACCGCTTTTTTGCACAACATGGGGGATCAT
GTAACTCGCCTTGATCGTTGGGAACCGGAGCTGAATGAAGCCATACCAAACGACGAGCGTGACACCACGA
TGCCTGTAGCAATGGCAACAACGTTGCGCAAACTATTAACTGGCGAACTACTTACTCTAGCTTCCCGGCA
ACAATTAATAGACTGGATGGAGGCGGATAAAGTTGCAGGACCACTTCTGCGCTCGGCCCTTCCGGCTGGC
TGGTTTATTGCTGATAAATCTGGAGCCGGTGAGCGTGGAAGCCGCGGTATCATTGCAGCACTGGGGCCAG
ATGGTAAGCCCTCCCGTATCGTAGTTATCTACACGACGGGGAGTCAGGCAACTATGGATGAACGAAATAG
ACAGATCGCTGAGATAGGTGCCTCACTGATTAAGCATTGGTAACTGTCAGACCAAGTTTACTCATATATA
CTTTAGATTGATTTAAAACTTCATTTTTAATTTAAAAGGATCTAGGTGAAGATCCTTTTTGATAATCTCA
TGACCAAAATCCCTTAACGTGAGTTTTCGTTCCACTGAGCGTCAGACCCCGTAGAAAAGATCAAAGGATC
TTCTTGAGATCCTTTTTTTCTGCGCGTAATCTGCTGCTTGCAAACAAAAAAACCACCGCTACCAGCGGTG
GTTTGTTTGCCGGATCAAGAGCTACCAACTCTTTTTCCGAAGGTAACTGGCTTCAGCAGAGCGCAGATAC
CAAATACTGTTCTTCTAGTGTAGCCGTAGTTAGGCCACCACTTCAAGAACTCTGTAGCACCGCCTACATA
CCTCGCTCTGCTAATCCTGTTACCAGTGGCTGCTGCCAGTGGCGATAAGTCGTGTCTTACCGGGTTGGAC
TCAAGACGATAGTTACCGGATAAGGCGCAGCGGTCGGGCTGAACGGGGGGTTCGTGCACACAGCCCAGCT
TGGAGCGAACGACCTACACCGAACTGAGATACCTACAGCGTGAGCTATGAGAAAGCGCCACGCTTCCCGA
AGGGAGAAAGGCGGACAGGTATCCGGTAAGCGGCAGGGTCGGAACAGGAGAGCGCACGAGGGAGCTTCCA
GGGGGAAACGCCTGGTATCTTTATAGTCCTGTCGGGTTTCGCCACCTCTGACTTGAGCGTCGATTTTTGT
GATGCTCGTCAGGGGGGCGGAGCCTATGGAAAAACGCCAGCAACGCGGCCTTTTT
Features (pLannotate 1.2.2; 19 found; start..end, strand, type, name):
     39..279     +  promoter       U6 promoter: RNA polymerase III promoter for human U6 snRNA
    308..383     +  misc_RNA       gRNA scaffold: guide RNA scaffold for the Streptococcus pyogenes CRISPR/Cas9 system
    390..433     +  misc_RNA       gRNA scaffold (fragment): guide RNA scaffold for the Streptococcus pyogenes CRISPR/Cas9 system
    511..1224    +  CDS            EGFP: EGFP is a basic (constitutively fluorescent) green fluorescent protein published in 1996, derived from Aequorea victoria. It is reported to be a rapidly-maturing weak dimer with moderate acid sensitivity.
   1299..1584    +  enhancer       CMV enhancer: human cytomegalovirus immediate early enhancer; contains an 18-bp deletion relative to the standard CMV enhancer
   1586..1863    +  promoter       chicken β-actin promoter: No description available
   1864..2091    +  intron         hybrid intron: hybrid between chicken β-actin (CBA) and minute virus of mice (MMV) introns (Gray et al., 2011)
   2112..2139    +  CDS            3xHA (fragment): three tandem HA epitope tags
   2172..3773    +  CDS            Cas9(N): N-terminal portion of Streptococcus pyogenes Cas9 (Zetsche et al., 2015)
   3774..6272    +  CDS            Cas9(C): C-terminal portion of Streptococcus pyogenes Cas9 (Zetsche et al., 2015)
   6342..6453    +  polyA_signal   bGH poly(A) signal: bovine growth hormone polyadenylation signal
   6558..6698    +  repeat_region  AAV2 ITR: inverted terminal repeat of adeno-associated virus serotype 2 inverted
   6703..6754    -  misc_feature   bom (fragment): basis of mobility region from pBR322
   6773..7228    +  rep_origin     f1 ori (sequence partly withheld): f1 bacteriophage origin of replication; arrow indicates direction of (+) strand synthesis
   7229..7278    -  misc_feature   bom (fragment): basis of mobility region from pBR322
   7380..7415    -  CDS            rop (fragment): Rop protein, which maintains plasmids at low copy number; rop
   7510..7614    +  promoter       AmpR promoter: bla
   7615..8475    +  CDS            AmpR: β-lactamase; bla; confers resistance to ampicillin, carbenicillin, and related antibiotics
   8646..9234    +  rep_origin     ori: high-copy-number ColE1/pMB1/pBR322/pUC origin of replication
