[The description below was written by a language model from this plasmid's Addgene catalogue record and pLannotate feature annotations shown in this document.]
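Description:
pORANGE GFP-Syt7 KI is a single-plasmid CRISPR/Cas9 knock-in construct built on the pORANGE backbone, a mammalian expression vector designed for epitope or fluorescent tagging of endogenous proteins in neurons. It is aimed at Synaptotagmin-7 (Syt7) of mouse and rat and places GFP near the N-terminus of the protein, at amino acid position P5. In bacteria it is maintained as a high-copy plasmid through a ColE1/pUC-type origin and selected with ampicillin via the β-lactamase gene. An f1 phage origin is also present. Both the depositor and the repository sequence records are 9,257 nt and give essentially identical feature maps, so the listed "backbone size" actually corresponds to the complete plasmid.

The plasmid combines three functional units. A human U6 RNA polymerase III promoter drives a Syt7-targeting guide fused to the Streptococcus pyogenes gRNA scaffold. A promoterless EGFP coding sequence lies immediately downstream and serves as the donor. A Cbh promoter (CMV enhancer, chicken β-actin promoter and hybrid intron) drives S. pyogenes Cas9, which is annotated as adjoining N- and C-terminal portions forming the full-length enzyme. Cas9 is preceded by a short HA tag fragment and terminated by the bGH polyadenylation signal. Because the donor has no promoter of its own, green fluorescence should depend on integration into the cut Syt7 locus, so the signal reports Syt7 expressed from its native gene rather than overexpressed protein. The record does not annotate the sequences flanking the donor, so the exact excision and integration mechanism cannot be read from it. A single AAV2 ITR is annotated, which appears to be a backbone remnant rather than a functional packaging arrangement. The construct is used for imaging endogenous Syt7 localisation in rodent neurons.
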