Addgene plasmid #131488: pORANGE GFP-Syt7 KI
Purpose: Endogenous tagging of Synaptotagmin-7: N-terminal (amino acid position: P5)
Depositing lab: Harold MacGillavry. Depositing organization: Utrecht University. Publication: ORANGE: A CRISPR/Cas9-based genome editing toolbox for epitope tagging of endogenous proteins in neurons. Willems J, de Jong APH, Scheefhals N, Mertens E, Catsburg LAE, Poorthuis RB, de Winter F, Verhaagen J, Meye FJ, MacGillavry HD. PLoS Biol. 2020 Apr 10;18(4):e3000665. doi: 10.1371/journal.pbio.3000665. PubMed 32275651.
Backbone
  Vector backbone: pORANGE
  Backbone size w/o insert (bp): 9257
  Vector type: Mammalian Expression
Growth in bacteria
  Bacterial resistance: Ampicillin, 100 μg/mL
  Growth temperature: 37°C
  Growth strain: DH5alpha
  Copy number: High Copy
Gene/Insert
  Gene/Insert name: gRNA and GFP donor
  gRNA/shRNA sequence: gaccatgtaccgggacccgg
  Species: M. musculus (mouse), R. norvegicus (rat)
  Entrez Gene: Syt7 (a.k.a. SytVII); Syt7 (a.k.a. B230112P13Rik)
  Promoter: U6 and Cbh
  Cloning method: Restriction Enzyme; 5′ cloning site Unknown (unknown if destroyed); 3′ cloning site Unknown (unknown if destroyed)
  Sequencing primers: 5′ aaggctgttagagagataattggaa; 3′ cgggccatttaccgtaagtt
Terms and licenses: Academic/Nonprofit Terms; Industry Terms: Not Available to Industry
How to cite: pORANGE GFP-Syt7 KI was a gift from Harold MacGillavry (Addgene plasmid # 131488 ; http://n2t.net/addgene:131488 ; RRID:Addgene_131488)
